Addgene plasmid #48095: pQF
Purpose: (Empty Backbone) Cumate-inducible expression of 3xFLAG-tagged fusion protein
Depositing lab: Julia Vorholt. Depositing organization: ETH Zurich (Swiss Federal Institute of Technology). Publication: Cumate-inducible gene expression system for sphingomonads and other Alphaproteobacteria. Kaczmarczyk A, Vorholt JA, Francez-Charlot A. Appl Environ Microbiol. 2013 Nov;79(21):6795-802. doi: 10.1128/AEM.02296-13. Epub 2013 Aug 30. PubMed 23995928.
Backbone
  Vector backbone: pCM62
  Backbone manufacturer: CJ Marx (Harvard)
  Backbone size (bp): 6878
  Modifications to backbone: Insertion of cymR*, PQ5, MCS with N- and C-terminal 3xFLAG tags and a putative transcriptional terminator (T193*) between PciI-EcoRI sites of pCM62.
  Vector type: Bacterial Expression
  Promoter: PQ5
  Tag / fusion protein: 3xFLAG (N terminal on backbone); 3xFLAG (C terminal on backbone)
Growth in bacteria
  Bacterial resistance: Tetracycline, 10 μg/mL
  Growth temperature: 37°C
  Growth strain: Top10
  Copy number: Unknown
Terms and licenses: Academic/Nonprofit Terms; Industry Terms: Not Available to Industry
How to cite: pQF was a gift from Julia Vorholt (Addgene plasmid # 48095 ; http://n2t.net/addgene:48095 ; RRID:Addgene_48095)
