[The description below was written by a language model from this plasmid's Addgene catalogue record and pLannotate feature annotations shown in this document.]
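Description:
pQF is an empty bacterial expression backbone derived from the broad-host-range vector pCM62, built for cumate-inducible production of 3xFLAG-tagged fusion proteins in sphingomonads and other Alphaproteobacteria. The annotated 7,535-nt sequence shows two replication systems. One is an IncP oriV with its trans-acting activator trfA, which supports maintenance in diverse Gram-negative hosts. The other is a ColE1/pMB1-type origin for propagation in E. coli. An IncP oriT together with traJ and a traI fragment should allow the plasmid to be mobilised by conjugation from a donor supplying the remaining transfer functions. Selection is by tetracycline, conferred by the tetA efflux gene and its associated tetR regulator. The short β-lactamase, lacZα, bom and rop annotations are fragments, apparently backbone remnants rather than functional markers.

The regulatory module was inserted between the PciI and EcoRI sites of pCM62. It contains cymR*, a variant of the Pseudomonas putida CymR repressor gene, which lies on the opposite strand next to a fragment of the bla promoter that presumably drives it. Reading the other way is the PQ5 promoter, which carries two CuO operator copies. CymR binds these operators and blocks transcription. Adding cumate releases the repressor and switches on expression. Downstream is a multiple cloning site flanked by 3xFLAG coding sequences, so that an inserted open reading frame can be tagged at its N terminus or its C terminus. A putative transcriptional terminator (T193*) follows; it is listed in the catalogue entry but not annotated in the feature table. No gene of interest is present. The vector is suited to regulated expression, with the FLAG epitope allowing detection or purification of the tagged protein.
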