Features (pLannotate 1.2.2; 19 found; start..end, strand, type, name):
     11..642     +  rep_origin     oriV: incP origin of replication
    720..933     +  CDS            bla(M) (fragment): β-lactamase lacking the signal sequence; bla(M); allows cytosolic expression of β-lactamase
   1105..1693    +  rep_origin     ori: high-copy-number ColE1/pMB1/pBR322/pUC origin of replication
   1758..2366    -  CDS            cymR: CYMR_PSEPU - Experimental evidence at transcript level: Swiss-Prot protein existence level 2. Involved in the repression of the cym and cmt operons which are responsible of the p-cymene degradation. From Pseudomonas putida (Arthrobacter siderocapsulatus).
   2397..2428    -  promoter       AmpR promoter (fragment): bla
   2443..2470    +  protein_bind   CuO: CymR-binding P2 operator sequence from the p-cmt operon of Pseudomonas putida (Mullick et al., 2006) CymR
   2513..2540    +  protein_bind   CuO: CymR-binding P2 operator sequence from the p-cmt operon of Pseudomonas putida (Mullick et al., 2006) CymR
   2604..2626    +  CDS            3xFLAG (fragment): three tandem FLAG® epitope tags
   2724..2746    +  CDS            3xFLAG (fragment): three tandem FLAG® epitope tags
   2818..2975    +  CDS            lacZα (fragment): LacZα fragment of β-galactosidase; lacZ fragment
   2981..3080    -  misc_feature   bom (fragment): basis of mobility region from pBR322
   3182..3217    -  CDS            rop (fragment): Rop protein, which maintains plasmids at low copy number; rop
   3282..3924    -  CDS            TetR (fragment): tetracycline resistance regulatory protein; tetR
   4030..5229    +  CDS            TcR: tetracycline efflux protein; tetA; confers resistance to tetracycline
   5288..5440    -  CDS            tetR (fragment): TETR1_ECOLX - Experimental evidence at protein level: Swiss-Prot protein existence level 1. TetR is the repressor of the tetracycline resistance element; its N-terminal region forms a helix-turn-helix structure and binds DNA. Binding of tetracycline to TetR reduces the repressor affinity for the tetracycline resistance gene (tetA) promoter operator sites. From Escherichia coli.
   5460..6608    -  CDS            trfA: trans-acting replication protein that binds to and activates oriV
   6738..6842    -  CDS            traI (fragment): TRAI6_ECOLX - Experimental evidence at protein level: Swiss-Prot protein existence level 1. The initiation process of transfer DNA synthesis requires the interaction of at least three plasmid-specific components (TraH, I, and J) at the transfer origin resulting in the assembly of a specialised nucleoprotein complex - the relaxosome. Site- and strand-specific cleavage at the transfer origin is dependent on TraI and TraJ. From Escherichia coli.
   6880..7251    -  CDS            traJ: oriT-recognizing protein; traJ
   7284..7393    -  oriT           oriT: incP origin of transfer
>Addgene plasmid #48095 | pQF | depositor full sequence | sequence record 69091 | pQF sequence 7535 bps
GACCCTTTCCGACGCTCACCGGGCTGGTTGCCCTCGCCGCTGGGCTGGCGGCCGTCTATGGCCCTGCAAA
CGCGCCAGAAACGCCGTCGAAGCCGTGTGCGAGACACCGCGGCCGCCGGCGTTGTGGATACCTCGCGGAA
AACTTGGCCCTCACTGACAGATGAGGGGCGGACGTTGACACTTGAGGGGCCGACTCACCCGGCGCGGCGT
TGACAGATGAGGGGCAGGCTCGATTTCGGCCGGCGACGTGGAGCTGGCCAGCCTCGCAAATCGGCGAAAA
CGCCTGATTTTACGCGAGTTTCCCACAGATGATGTGGACAAGCCTGGGGATAAGTGCCCTGCGGTATTGA
CACTTGAGGGGCGCGACTACTGACAGATGAGGGGCGCGATCCTTGACACTTGAGGGGCAGAGTGCTGACA
GATGAGGGGCGCACCTATTGACATTTGAGGGGCTGTCCACAGGCAGAAAATCCAGCATTTGCAAGGGTTT
CCGCCCGTTTTTCGGCCACCGCTAACCTGTCTTTTAACCTGCTTTTAAACCAATATTTATAAACCTTGTT
TTTAACCAGGGCTGCGCCCTGTGCGCGTGACCGCGCACGCCGAAGGGGGGTGCCCCCCCTTCTCGAACCC
TCCCGGCCCGCTAACGCGGGCCTCCCATCCCCCCAGGGGCTGCGCCCCTCGGCCGCGAACGGCCTCACCC
CAAAAATGGCAGCCAAGCTGACCACTTCTGCGCTCGGCCCTTCCGGCTGGCTGGTTTATTGCTGATAAAT
CTGGAGCCGGTGAGCGTGGGTCTCGCGGTATCATTGCAGCACTGGGGCCAGATGGTAAGCCCTCCCGTAT
CGTAGTTATCTACACGACGGGGAGTCAGGCAACTATGGATGAACGAAATAGACAGATCGCTGAGATAGGT
GCCTCACTGATTAAGCATTGGTAACTGTCAGACCAAGTTTACTCATATATACTTTAGATTGATTTAAAAC
TTCATTTTTAATTTAAAAGGATCTAGGTGAAGATCCTTTTTGATAATCTCATGACCAAAATCCCTTAACG
TGAGTTTTCGTTCCACTGAGCGTCAGACCCCGTAGAAAAGATCAAAGGATCTTCTTGAGATCCTTTTTTT
CTGCGCGTAATCTGCTGCTTGCAAACAAAAAAACCACCGCTACCAGCGGTGGTTTGTTTGCCGGATCAAG
AGCTACCAACTCTTTTTCCGAAGGTAACTGGCTTCAGCAGAGCGCAGATACCAAATACTGTCCTTCTAGT
GTAGCCGTAGTTAGGCCACCACTTCAAGAACTCTGTAGCACCGCCTACATACCTCGCTCTGCTAATCCTG
TTACCAGTGGCTGCTGCCAGTGGCGATAAGTCGTGTCTTACCGGGTTGGACTCAAGACGATAGTTACCGG
ATAAGGCGCAGCGGTCGGGCTGAACGGGGGGTTCGTGCACACAGCCCAGCTTGGAGCGAACGACCTACAC
CGAACTGAGATACCTACAGCGTGAGCTATGAGAAAGCGCCACGCTTCCCGAAGGGAGAAAGGCGGACAGG
TATCCGGTAAGCGGCAGGGTCGGAACAGGAGAGCGCACGAGGGAGCTTCCAGGGGGAAACGCCTGGTATC
TTTATAGTCCTGTCGGGTTTCGCCACCTCTGACTTGAGCGTCGATTTTTGTGATGCTCGTCAGGGGGGCG
GAGCCTATGGAAAAACGCCAGCAACGCGGCCTTTTTACGGTTCCTGGCCTTTTGCTGGCCTTTTGCTCAC
ATGTTCAGCGCTTGAACTTGGCGTAGCGCTCGCGGGCGATTTCCAGGGTCGAGTTGCGGACGCGCTCGAA
GCGCTCCTTGTCCTTCTGCCACAGCGAGCGGACCGCCAGGCCGCGGACCGAGTTGAAGATCAGCCACAGG
ATGTCCTCCGCGTCGTCGCGGCTCAGGCCGCGCGACACCAGCACGCCCAGCCACATATCCTCGACGACGA
AGCGGTTGCGCTCGACGGTGCGCTGGATGCCCTCGCGCAGCGCCGGGTCGCGGTCGGCGGCCACGATCAG
GTCCAGCGAGATCGAGAAGTCGTCGTCCAGGAAGAACTCGGCGGCGTCGTCCAGCATCTGCTGGATGACG
TCGTCCTCGGGCTTCAGCTTGGCCAGGCGGGCGCGGCTGCGCTCGGTGATCTGCTCGTACAGCCACTCGA
AGGTGGCCAGCAGCAGTTCCAGCTTGGTCGGGAAGTGGTGCGACTGGGCGCCGCGGCTGACGCCGGCGGC
GCCCGGGACGTCGGCGATGCGGAAGCCGGCATAGCCCTTCTCGCGCAGGACGCCCAGGGCGGCGGCGATC
AGCTTGCCCTGGGTTTCCATCGCGCGCTCGGCCTGGGTGCGGCGCTTCGGCGACATGATGACCATTCGGG
GTCTCTCCCTGCTAGCATCAGGGTTATTGTATCATGAGCGGATACATATGTCAATGTACCGGAACAAACA
GACAATCTGGTCTGTTTGTACATGGTTGACGGATCGCCGCGAAGCCGCTAACTGCGCCGGTTAACAAACA
GACAATCTGGTCTGTTTGTAACTAGTAGAGGAAGCTTCCGCATGGACTACAAGGACCACGACGGCGACTA
TAAGGACCACGACATCGACTACAAGGATGACGACGACAAGCTTATTAATATGACTCTAGAAGATCTCGAG
GTACCGAGCTCCAATTGGGATCCGGACTACAAGGACCACGACGGCGACTATAAGGACCACGACATCGACT
ACAAGGATGACGACGACAAGTGAGGATCCGGTGAAGTGACCCGCAAAAAAAAAGGCCAGGGGATCGCTCC
CCCGGCCTTTTTTTTGAATTCACTGGCCGTCGTTTTACAACGTCGTGACTGGGAAAACCCTGGCGTTACC
CAACTTAATCGCCTTGCAGCACATCCCCCTTTCGCCAGCTGGCGTAATAGCGAAGAGGCCCGCACCGATC
GCCCTTCCCAACAGTTGCGCAGCCTGAATGGCGAATGGCGCCTGATGCGGTATTTTCTCCTTACGCATCT
GTGCGGTATTTCACACCGCATATGGTGCACTCTCAGTACAATCTGCTCTGATGCCGCATAGTTAAGCCAG
CCCCGACACCCGCCAACACCCGCTGACGCGCCCTGACGGGCTTGTCTGCTCCCGGCATCCGCTTACAGAC
AAGCTGTGACCGTCTCCGGGAGCTGCATGTGTCAGAGGTTTTCACCGTCATCACCGAAACGCGCGAGACG
AAAGGGCCTCGTGATACGCCTATTTTTATAGGTTAATGTCATGATAATAATGGTTTCTTAGCACCCTTTC
TCGGTCCTTCAACGTTCCTGACAACGAGCCTCCTTTTCGCCAATCCATCGACAATCACCGCGAGTCCCTG
CTCGAACGCTGCGTCCGGACCGGCTTCGTCGAAGGCGTCTATCGCGGCCCGCAACAGCGGCGAGAGCGGA
GCCTGTTCAACGGTGCCGCCGCGCTCGCCGGCATCGCTGTCGCCGGCCTGCTCCTCAAGCACGGCCCCAA
CAGTGAAGTAGCTGATTGTCATCAGCGCATTGACGGCGTCCCCGGCCGAAAAACCCGCCTCGCAGAGGAA
GCGAAGCTGCGCGTCGGCCGTTTCCATCTGCGGTGCGCCCGGTCGCGTGCCGGCATGGATGCGCGCGCCA
TCGCGGTAGGCGAGCAGCGCCTGCCTGAAGCTGCGGGCATTCCCGATCAGAAATGAGCGCCAGTCGTCGT
CGGCTCTCGGCACCGAATGCGTATGATTCTCCGCCAGCATGGCTTCGGCCAGTGCGTCGAGCAGCGCCCG
CTTGTTCCTGAAGTGCCAGTAAAGCGCCGGCTGCTGAACCCCCAACCGTTCCGCCAGTTTGCGTGTCGTC
AGACCGTCTACGCCGACCTCGTTCAACAGGTCCAGGGCGGCACGGATCACTGTATTCGGCTGCAACTTTG
TCATGATTGACACTTTATCACTGATAAACATAATATGTCCACCAACTTATCAGTGATAAAGAATCCGCGC
GTTCAATCGGACCAGCGGAGGCTGGTCCGGAGGCCAGACGTGAAACCCAACATACCCCTGATCGTAATTC
TGAGCACTGTCGCGCTCGACGCTGTCGGCATCGGCCTGATTATGCCGGTGCTGCCGGGCCTCCTGCGCGA
TCTGGTTCACTCGAACGACGTCACCGCCCACTATGGCATTCTGCTGGCGCTGTATGCGTTGGTGCAATTT
GCCTGCGCACCTGTGCTGGGCGCGCTGTCGGATCGTTTCGGGCGGCGGCCAATCTTGCTCGTCTCGCTGG
CCGGCGCCACTGTCGACTACGCCATCATGGCGACAGCGCCTTTCCTTTGGGTTCTCTATATCGGGCGGAT
CGTGGCCGGCATCACCGGGGCGACTGGGGCGGTAGCCGGCGCTTATATTGCCGATATCACTGATGGCGAT
GAGCGCGCGCGGCACTTCGGCTTCATGAGCGCCTGTTTCGGGTTCGGGATGGTCGCGGGACCTGTGCTCG
GTGGGCTGATGGGCGGTTTCTCCCCCCACGCTCCGTTCTTCGCCGCGGCAGCCTTGAACGGCCTCAATTT
CCTGACGGGCTGTTTCCTTTTGCCGGAGTCGCACAAAGGCGAACGCCGGCCGTTACGCCGGGAGGCTCTC
AACCCGCTCGCTTCGTTCCGGTGGGCCCGGGGCATGACCGTCGTCGCCGCCCTGATGGCGGTCTTCTTCA
TCATGCAACTTGTCGGACAGGTGCCGGCCGCGCTTTGGGTCATTTTCGGCGAGGATCGCTTTCACTGGGA
CGCGACCACGATCGGCATTTCGCTTGCCGCATTTGGCATTCTGCATTCACTCGCCCAGGCAATGATCACC
GGCCCTGTAGCCGCCCGGCTCGGCGAAAGGCGGGCACTCATGCTCGGAATGATTGCCGACGGCACAGGCT
ACATCCTGCTTGCCTTCGCGACACGGGGATGGATGGCGTTCCCGATCATGGTCCTGCTTGCTTCGGGTGG
CATCGGAATGCCGGCGCTGCAAGCAATGTTGTCCAGGCAGGTGGATGAGGAACGTCAGGGGCAGCTGCAA
GGCTCACTGGCGGCGCTCACCAGCCTGACCTCGATCGTCGGACCCCTCCTCTTCACGGCGATCTATGCGG
CTTCTATAACAACGTGGAACGGGTGGGCATGGATTGCAGGCGCTGCCCTCTACTTGCTCTGCCTGCCGGC
GCTGCGTCGCGGGCTTTGGAGCGGCGCAGGGCAACGAGCCGATCGCTGATCGTGGAAACGATAGGCCTAT
GCCATGCGGGTCAAGGCGACTTCCGGCAAGCTATACGCGCCCTAGAATTGTCAATTTTAATCCTCTGTTT
ATCGGCAGTTCGTAGAGCGCGCCGTGCGTCCCGAGCGATACTGAGCGAAGCAAGTGCGTCGAGCAGTGCC
CGCTTGTTCCTGAAATGCCAGTAAAGCGCTGGCTGCTGAACCCCCAGCCGGAACTGACCCCACAAGGCCC
TAGCGTTTGCAATGCACCAGGTCATCATTGACCCAGGCGTGTTCCACCAGGCCGCTGCCTCGCAACTCTT
CGCAGGCTTCGCCGACCTGCTCGCGCCACTTCTTCACGCGGGTGGAATCCGATCCGCACATGAGGCGGAA
GGTTTCCAGCTTGAGCGGGTACGGCTCCCGGTGCGAGCTGAAATAGTCGAACATCCGTCGGGCCGTCGGC
GACAGCTTGCGGTACTTCTCCCATATGAATTTCGTGTAGTGGTCGCCAGCAAACAGCACGACGATTTCCT
CGTCGATCAGGACCTGGCAACGGGACGTTTTCTTGCCACGGTCCAGGACGCGGAAGCGGTGCAGCAGCGA
CACCGATTCCAGGTGCCCAACGCGGTCGGACGTGAAGCCCATCGCCGTCGCCTGTAGGCGCGACAGGCAT
TCCTCGGCCTTCGTGTAATACCGGCCATTGATCGACCAGCCCAGGTCCTGGCAAAGCTCGTAGAACGTGA
AGGTGATCGGCTCGCCGATAGGGGTGCGCTTCGCGTACTCCAACACCTGCTGCCACACCAGTTCGTCATC
GTCGGCCCGCAGCTCGACGCCGGTGTAGGTGATCTTCACGTCCTTGTTGACGTGGAAAATGACCTTGTTT
TGCAGCGCCTCGCGCGGGATTTTCTTGTTGCGCGTGGTGAACAGGGCAGAGCGGGCCGTGTCGTTTGGCA
TCGCTCGCATCGTGTCCGGCCACGGCGCAATATCGAACAAGGAAAGCTGCATTTCCTTGATCTGCTGCTT
CGTGTGTTTCAGCAACGCGGCCTGCTTGGCCTCGCTGACCTGTTTTGCCAGGTCCTCGCCGGCGGTTTTT
CGCTTCTTGGTCGTCATAGTTCCTCGCGTGTCGATGGTCATCGACTTCGCCAAACCTGCCGCCTCCTGTT
CGAGACGACGCGAACGCTCCACGGCGGCCGATGGCGCGGGCAGGGCAGGGGGAGCCAGTTGCACGCTGTC
GCGCTCGATCTTGGCCGTAGCTTGCTGGACCATCGAGCCGACGGACTGGAAGGTTTCGCGGGGCGCACGC
ATGACGGTGCGGCTTGCGATGGTTTCGGCATCCTCGGCGGAAAACCCCGCGTCGATCAGTTCTTGCCTGT
ATGCCTTCCGGTCAAACGTCCGATTCATTCACCCTCCTTGCGGGATTGCCCCGACTCACGCCGGGGCAAT
GTGCCCTTATTCCTGATTTGACCCGCCTGGTGCCTTGGTGTCCAGATAATCCACCTTATCGGCAATGAAG
TCGGTCCCGTAGACCGTCTGGCCGTCCTTCTCGTACTTGGTATTCCGAATCTTGCCCTGCACGAATACCA
GCTCCGCGAAGTCGCTCTTCTTGATGGAGCGCATGGGGACGTGCTTGGCAATCACGCGCACCCCCCGGCC
GTTTTAGCGGCTAAAAAAGTCATGGCTCTGCCCTCGGGCGGACCACGCCCATCATGACCTTGCCAAGCTC
GTCCTGCTTCTCTTCGATCTTCGCCAGCAGGGCGAGGATCGTGGCATCACCGAACCGCGCCGTGCGCGGG
TCGTCGGTGAGCCAGAGTTTCAGCAGGCCGCCCAGGCGGCCCAGGTCGCCATTGATGCGGGCCAGCTCGC
GGACGTGCTCATAGTCCACGACGCCCGTGATTTTGTAGCCCTGGCCGACGGCCAGCAGGTAGGCCTACAG
GCTCATGCCGGCCGCCGCCGCCTTTTCCTCAATCGCTCTTCGTTCGTCTGGAAGGCAGTACACCTTGATA
GGTGGGCTGCCCTTCCTGGTTGGCTTGGTTTCATCAGCCATCCGCTTGCCCTCATCTGTTACGCCGGCGG
TAGCCGGCCAGCCTCGCAGAGCAGGATTCCCGTTGAGCACCGCCAGGTGCGAATAAGGGACAGTGAAGAA
GGAACACCCGCTCGCGGGTGGGCCTACTTCACCTATCCTGCCCGGCTGACGCCGTTGGATACACCAAGGA
AAGTCTACACGAACCCTTTGGCAAAATCCTGTATATCGTGCGAAAAAGGATGGATATACCGAAAAAATCG
CTATAATGACCCCGAAGCAGGGTTATGCAGCGGAAAAGATCCGTC
