>Addgene plasmid #48095 | pQF | addgene partial sequence | sequence record 75812 | M13_pUC_fwd
GAATTCAAAAAAAAGGCCGGGGGAGCGATCCCCTGGCCTTTTTTTTTGCGGGTCACTTCACCGGATCCTC
ACTTGTCGTCGTCATCCTTGTAGTCGATGTCGTGGTCCTTATAGTCGCCGTCGTGGTCCTTGTAGTCCGG
ATCCCAATTGGAGCTCGGTACCTCGAGATCTTCTAGAGTCATATTAATAAGCTTGTCGTCGTCATCCTTG
TAGTCGATGTCGTGGTCCTTATAGTCGCCGTCGTGGTCCTTGTAGTCCATGCGGAAGCTTCCTCTACTAG
TTACAAACAGACCAGATTGTCTGTTTGTTAACCGGCGCAGTTAGCGGCTTCGCGGCGATCCGTCAACCAT
GTACAAACAGACCAGATTGTCTGTTTGTTCCGGTACATTGACATATGTATCCGCTCATGATACAATAACC
CTGATGCTAGCAGGGAGAGACCCCGAATGGTCATCATGTCGCCGAAGCGCCGCACCCAGGCCGAGCGCGC
GATGGAAACCCAGGGCAAGCTGATCGCCGCCGCCCTGGGCGTCCTGCGCGAGAAGGGCTATGCCGGCTTC
CGCATCGCCGACGTCCCGGGCGCCGCCGGCGTC
